Addgene plasmid #117832: pMEG_BB3_YL68N_AE
Purpose: (Empty Backbone) GoldenMOCS backbone for 4 TU in Y. lipolytica
Depositing lab: Michael Sauer. Depositing organization: Universitaet fur Bodenkultur Wien (BOKU-WIEN). Publication: Golden Gate based metabolic engineering strategy for wild-type strains of Yarrowia lipolytica. Egermeier M, Sauer M, Marx H. FEMS Microbiol Lett. 2019 Jan 29. pii: 5304171. doi: 10.1093/femsle/fnz022. PubMed 30698703.
Backbone
  Vector backbone: pMEG_BB3_YL68N_AE
  Backbone size (bp): 4193
  Vector type: Bacterial Expression, Yeast Expression
Growth in bacteria
  Bacterial resistance: Nourseothricin (clonNat), 50 μg/mL
  Growth temperature: 37°C
  Growth strain: DH5alpha
  Copy number: High Copy
Gene/Insert
  Gene/Insert name: None
Terms and licenses: Academic/Nonprofit Terms; Industry Terms: Not Available to Industry
Depositor comments: Contains 34 bp GoldenMOCS-Yali Linker AB
How to cite: pMEG_BB3_YL68N_AE was a gift from Michael Sauer (Addgene plasmid # 117832 ; http://n2t.net/addgene:117832 ; RRID:Addgene_117832)
