[The description below was written by a language model from this plasmid's Addgene catalogue record and pLannotate feature annotations shown in this document.]
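Description:
pMEG_BB3_YL68N_AE is an empty recipient backbone from the GoldenMOCS Golden Gate modular cloning system, adapted for metabolic engineering of the oleaginous yeast Yarrowia lipolytica. It is a level-3 backbone (BB3) intended to receive up to four transcription units in a single assembly, and the "AE" suffix presumably refers to the fusion sites that flank the assembly position. The plasmid carries no gene insert. According to the depositor, the cloning position is occupied by a 34 bp GoldenMOCS-Yali linker (AB). The backbone is listed at about 4.2 kb and is catalogued as both a bacterial and a yeast expression vector.

In E. coli the plasmid replicates from a high-copy ColE1/pUC-type origin. Its only annotated marker is a nourseothricin acetyltransferase cassette (nat1 from Streptomyces noursei), placed between the Ashbya gossypii TEF promoter and TEF terminator. Nourseothricin is the listed bacterial selection, so the same cassette evidently serves for selection in E. coli and, as a dominant drug marker, in yeast. A dominant marker needs no auxotrophic host, which fits the system's stated aim of engineering wild-type Y. lipolytica strains.

The automated annotation found only four features, all within roughly the first 1.9 kb of the sequenced record. The remaining half or more of the plasmid is unannotated. That region probably holds the linker, the Golden Gate fusion sites and any Yarrowia-specific element for maintenance or genomic integration (perhaps what "YL68" denotes), but the record does not describe these elements. The NrsR coding sequence is also flagged as a fragment match rather than a full-length hit.
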