Features (pLannotate 1.2.2; 4 found; start..end, strand, type, name):
     62..650     -  rep_origin     ori: high-copy-number ColE1/pMB1/pBR322/pUC origin of replication
    761..1104    +  promoter       TEF promoter: Ashbya gossypii TEF promoter
   1111..1675    +  CDS            NrsR (fragment): nourseothricin acetyltransferase; Streptomyces noursei nat1; confers resistance to nourseothricin
   1683..1880    +  terminator     TEF terminator: Ashbya gossypii TEF terminator
>Addgene plasmid #117832 | pMEG_BB3_YL68N_AE | addgene full sequence | sequence record 234524 | Addgene NGS Result
CGCTGTGAGCAAAAGGCCAGCAAAAGGCCAGGAACCGTAAAAAGGCCGCGTTGCTGGCGTTTTTCCATAG
GCTCCGCCCCCCTGACGAGCATCACAAAAATCGACGCTCAAGTCAGAGGTGGCGAAACCCGACAGGACTA
TAAAGATACCAGGCGTTTCCCCCTGGAAGCTCCCTCGTGCGCTCTCCTGTTCCGACCCTGCCGCTTACCG
GATACCTGTCCGCCTTTCTCCCTTCGGGAAGCGTGGCGCTTTCTCATAGCTCACGCTGTAGGTATCTCAG
TTCGGTGTAGGTCGTTCGCTCCAAGCTGGGCTGTGTGCACGAACCCCCCGTTCAGCCCGACCGCTGCGCC
TTATCCGGTAACTATCGTCTTGAGTCCAACCCGGTAAGACACGACTTATCGCCACTGGCAGCAGCCACTG
GTAACAGGATTAGCAGAGCGAGGTATGTAGGCGGTGCTACAGAGTTCTTGAAGTGGTGGCCTAACTACGG
CTACACTAGAAGAACAGTATTTGGTATCTGCGCTCTGCTGAAGCCAGTTACCTTCGGAAAAAGAGTTGGT
AGCTCTTGATCCGGCAAACAAACCACCGCTGGTAGCGGTGGTTTTTTTGTTTGCAAGCAGCAGATTACGC
GCAGAAAAAAAGGATCTCAAGAAGATCCTTTGATCTTTTCTACGGGGTGGAGCGCAAAAAACCCCGCCCC
TGACAGGGCGGGGTTTTTTCGCGATCGGAGACCGGATCCCTCGAGGGTCTCCGGAGCATGGACATGGAGG
CCCAGAATACCCTCCTTGACAGTCTTGACGTGCGCAGCTCAGGGGCATGATGTGACTGTCGCCCGTACAT
TTAGCCCATACATCCCCATGTATAATCATTTGCATCCATACATTTTGATGGCCGCACGGCGCGAAGCAAA
AATTACGGCTCCTCGCTGCAGACCTGCGAGCAGGGAAACGCTCCCCTCACAGACGCGTTGAATTGTCCCC
ACGCCGCGCCCCTGTAGAGAAATATAAAAGGTTAGGATTTGCCACTGAGGTTCTTCTTTCATATACTTCC
TTTTAAAATCTTGCTAGGATACAGTTCTCACATCACATCCGAACATAAACAACCATGGGTACCACTCTTG
ACGACACGGCTTACCGGTACCGCACCAGTGTCCCGGGGGACGCCGAGGCCATCGAGGCACTGGATGGGTC
CTTCACCACCGACACCGTTTTTCGCGTCACCGCCACCGGGGACGGCTTCACCCTGCGGGAGGTGCCGGTG
GACCCGCCCCTGACCAAGGTGTTCCCCGACGACGAATCGGACGACGAATCGGACGACGGGGAGGACGGCG
ACCCGGACTCCCGGACGTTCGTCGCGTACGGGGACGACGGCGACCTGGCGGGCTTCGTGGTCGTCTCGTA
CTCCGGCTGGAACCGCCGGCTGACCGTCGAGGACATCGAGGTCGCCCCGGAGCACCGGGGGCACGGGGTC
GGGCGCGCGTTGATGGGGCTCGCGACGGAGTTCGCCCGCGAGCGGGGCGCCGGGCACCTCTGGCTGGAGG
TCACCAACGTCAACGCACCGGCGATCCACGCGTACCGGCGGATGGGGTTCACCCTCTGCGGCCTGGACAC
CGCCCTGTACGACGGCACCGCCTCGGACGGCGAGCAGGCGCTCTACATGAGCATGCCCTGCCCCTAATCA
GTACTGACAATAAAAAGATTCTTGTTTTCAAGAACTTGTCATTTGTATAGTTTTTTTATATTGTAGTTGT
TCTATTTTAATCAAATGTTAGCGTGATTTATATTTTTTTTCGCCTCGACATCATCTGCCCAGATGCGAAG
TTAAGTGCGCAGAAAGTAATATCATGCGTCAATCGTATGTGAATGCTGGTCGCTATACTGGCTTGGATCC
GAATTTTCAGAACCTAATTTATCTGTTACCCGGCCTGTGGCTCGCACAGCTTAAAAATGGTCAAACTTTC
CCCTTCTTGTCTTTTTTTCCTCACATTCATCAGGTTCTTGTCTTGATCTTTCAAGTGAGTATTAATTACC
GACCTTGGTTCTTCATTGGGAGAGCATTGGAAGCCGTGGTGCAGCAACCACAAAACGGTTCTTCCCCTTC
GATACCTTCTTGCCTGCCTTTCAATACAAGTCGGCTCGATTAGCGGTGGTCGCCCCCGCCAGCGGAGAAC
ATGGAACTAACCCAGAATGAGAGCTAAGTGGAGAAAGAAGAGAGTCAGACGACTCAAGCGAAAGCGCCGC
AAGGTCCGAGCTCGATCCAAATAAGCGGTTTTTAACGGAGATTTAACACTAAATCGAAGAACTTTTCCCG
TTTCATTTGCGAATGAGCTCGTTAACAAAATCCCCCAGTTTTTTTATCCAGCTGTAAGGATTGACATTAG
TAATGAATTATTGTTTGGTATATTTAAATCTGTAGTTCCTTTCTGTCCGTGTCGGCAACTGTTGTACTCG
TGATTTACTTGTATTGACGAATACTTACTGTAGCGCACTCTGCTGCTACTGGTCGTAAGGATGTGCTATT
TCGGTGTATGGTGGGTTTTTTGGGGGTCGGAACCGATGACTGTTACACGGGCACGGCTCGTTGTGTACAC
GCACAGAGCTCTTGCGAGTCATGTTGTAGCTAGCTCGTCGTGTTCAGGAACTGTTCGATGGTTCGGAGAG
AGTCGCCGCCCAGAACATACGCGCACCGATGTCAGCAGACAGCCTTATTACAAGTACAGTATGTACATAC
TACTGTATATTCAAGCAAGTATATCCGTGGGTGCGGGTGATTTGGATCTAAGGTTCGTACTCAACACTCA
CGAGCAGCTTGCCTATGTTACATCCTTTTATCAGACATAACATAATTGGAGTTTACTTACACACGGGGTG
TACCTGTATGAGCACCACCTACAATTGTAGCACTGGTACTTGTACAAAGAATTTATTCGTACGAATCACA
GGAACGGCCGCCCTCACCGAACCAGCGAATACCTCAGCGGTCCCCTGCAGTGACTCAACAAAGCGATATG
AACATCTTGCGATGGTATCCTGCTGATAGTTTTTACTGTACAAACACCTGTGTAGCTCCTTCTAGCATTT
TTAAGTTATTCACACCTCAAGGCGAGGGATAAATTAAATAAATTCCAAAAGCGAAGATCGAGAAACTAAA
TTAAAATTCCAAAAACGAAGTTGGAACACAACCCCCCGAAAAAAAACAACAAACAAAAAACCCAACAAAA
TAAACAAAAACAAAATAAATATATAACTACCAGTATCTGACTAAAAGTTCAAATACTCGTACTTACAACA
AATAGAAATGAGCCGGCCAAAATTCTGCAGAAAAAAATTTCAAACAAGTACTGGTATAATTAAATTAAAA
AACACATCAAAGTATCATAACGTTAGTTATTTTATTTTATTTAATAAAAGAAAACAACAAAATGGGCTCA
AAACTTTCAACTTATACGATACATACCAAATAACAATTTAGTATTTATCTAAGTGCTTTTCGTAGATAAT
GGAATACAAATGGATATCCAGAGTATACACATGGATAGTATACACTGACACGACAATTCTGTATCTCTTT
ATGTTAACTACTGTGAGGCGTTAAATAGAGCTTGATATATAAAATGTTACATTTCACAGTCTGAACTTTT
GCAGATTACCTAATTTGGTAAGATATTAATTATGAACTGAAAGTTGATGGCATCCCTAAATTTGATGAAA
GATGAAATTGTAAATGAGGTGGTAAAAGAGCTACAGTCGTTTTGTTTTGAGATACCATCATCTCTAACGA
AATATCTATTAAAAATCTCAGTGTGATCATGAGTCATTGCCACCCTGGAAAATGTCATCATGGCTGATAT
TTCTAACTGTTTACTTGAGATAAATATATATTTACAAGAACTTCCCTTGAAATTAATTTAGATATAAAAT
GTTTGCGGGCAAGTTACTACGAGGAATAAATTATATCTGTTGACTAGAAGTTATGAACATTCAGTATATA
TGCACATATAATAACCAACTTCGAATTTTCCAAATTAGGAAGTAAATTGTTATAATGAAACATACTTTTA
GGTTTTTATATATTATAATGGAATACGTCTCCATTATTTTCGCCATCTAATTTATTTAATAAAAAAGTTT
AGATAGATGATCTAATTTTATATATTAAAATAGATGGTGAGAGAAAAAAAAATGGCTTGCATATATATAT
ATATATACAGATCC
